Addgene plasmid #108115: pSirenRetroQ(puro)-shEgr3
Purpose: pSIREN-RetroQ vector containing shRNA sequence to Egr3
Depositing lab: Peter Johnson. Depositing organization: National Cancer Institute (NCI). Publication: An Arf-Egr-C/EBPbeta pathway linked to ras-induced senescence and cancer. Salotti J, Sakchaisri K, Tourtellotte WG, Johnson PF. Mol Cell Biol. 2015 Mar;35(5):866-83. doi: 10.1128/MCB.01489-14. Epub 2014 Dec 22. PubMed 25535333.
Backbone
  Vector backbone: pSirenRetroQ(puro)
  Backbone manufacturer: Clontech
  Backbone size w/o insert (bp): 6445
  Total vector size (bp): 6504
  Vector type: Mammalian Expression, Retroviral, RNAi
  Selectable markers: Puromycin
Growth in bacteria
  Bacterial resistance: Ampicillin, 100 μg/mL
  Growth temperature: 37°C
  Growth strain: NEB Stable
  Copy number: High Copy
Gene/Insert
  Gene/Insert name: shRNA to Egr3 (alt name: Early growth response 3)
  gRNA/shRNA sequence: AATCAATTGCCTGACAATC
  Species: M. musculus (mouse)
  Entrez Gene: Egr3 (a.k.a. Pilot)
  Promoter: U6
  Cloning method: Restriction Enzyme; 5′ cloning site BamHI (not destroyed); 3′ cloning site EcoRI (not destroyed)
  Sequencing primers: 5′ U6 fwd
Terms and licenses: Academic/Nonprofit Terms; Industry Terms: Not Available to Industry
Depositor comments: For the chosen sequence (AATCAATTGCCTGACAATC), the annealed oligos were: 5'-gatccAATCAATTGCCTGACAATCTTCAAGAGAGATTGTCAGGCAATTGATTTTTTTTACGCGTg-----3' 3'-gTTAGTTAACGGACTGTTAGAAGTTCTCTCTAACAGTCCGTTAACTAAAAAAAATGCGCActtaa-5'
How to cite: pSirenRetroQ(puro)-shEgr3 was a gift from Peter Johnson (Addgene plasmid # 108115 ; http://n2t.net/addgene:108115 ; RRID:Addgene_108115)
