[The description below was written by a language model from this plasmid's Addgene catalogue record and pLannotate feature annotations shown in this document.]
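Description:
pSirenRetroQ(puro)-shEgr3 is a self-inactivating retroviral RNAi vector built on the Clontech pSIREN-RetroQ backbone and designed to knock down mouse Egr3 (early growth response 3). The plasmid is about 6.5 kb. It is propagated in bacteria through a high-copy ColE1/pUC-type origin with ampicillin selection from the bla gene. Small fragments of rop and bom, together with an SV40 enhancer/early promoter segment, are also annotated in the bacterial backbone, but the record does not assign them a role.

The viral portion begins with a hybrid 5' element in which the CMV enhancer and immediate-early promoter are fused to a truncated murine sarcoma virus LTR. This drives strong transcription of the genomic RNA in packaging cells. It is followed by a Ψ packaging signal and a truncated, start-codon-deficient gag region that aids encapsidation. The payload is a human U6 RNA polymerase III promoter, downstream of which annealed oligonucleotides were cloned between BamHI and EcoRI, with both sites retained. These encode a 19-nucleotide Egr3 target sequence, a loop, its reverse complement and a poly-T terminator, so the transcript folds into a short hairpin that is processed into siRNA. A separate mouse PGK promoter expresses puromycin N-acetyltransferase, which allows transduced cells to be selected. The 3' LTR carries a U3 deletion that is copied to the 5' end during reverse transcription. This silences LTR promoter activity in the integrated provirus and leaves U6 and PGK as the active promoters.

The construct serves for stable Egr3 depletion in mouse cells after virus production in a packaging line supplying gag, pol and env. The associated publication concerns an Arf-Egr-C/EBPβ pathway in Ras-induced senescence and cancer.
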