Features (pLannotate 1.2.2; 17 found; start..end, strand, type, name):
      2..381     +  enhancer       CMV enhancer: human cytomegalovirus immediate early enhancer
    382..585     +  promoter       CMV promoter: human cytomegalovirus (CMV) immediate early promoter
    586..761     +  LTR            5' LTR (truncated): truncated long terminal repeat from Moloney murine sarcoma virus
    883..1157    +  misc_feature   MESV Ψ (fragment): packaging signal of murine embryonic stem cell virus
   1224..1640    +  CDS            gag (truncated): truncated Moloney murine leukemia virus (MMLV) gag gene lacking the start codon
   1664..1904    +  promoter       U6 promoter: RNA polymerase III promoter for human U6 snRNA
   1982..2481    +  promoter       PGK promoter: mouse phosphoglycerate kinase 1 promoter
   2502..3101    +  CDS            PuroR: puromycin N-acetyltransferase; pac from Streptomyces alboniger; confers resistance to puromycin
   3168..3240    +  CDS            env (fragment): murine leukemia virus gPr80 envelope polyprotein precursor; env; proteolytically cleaved into gp70SU and p15TM subunits
   3282..3707    +  LTR            3' LTR (ΔU3): self-inactivating 3' long terminal repeat (LTR) from Moloney murine leukemia virus
   3776..3816    +  CDS            rop (fragment): Rop protein, which maintains plasmids at low copy number; rop
   3918..3956    +  misc_feature   bom (fragment): basis of mobility region from pBR322
   3973..4302    +  promoter       SV40 promoter: SV40 enhancer and early promoter
   4308..4409    +  misc_feature   bom (fragment): basis of mobility region from pBR322
   4595..5183    -  rep_origin     ori: high-copy-number ColE1/pMB1/pBR322/pUC origin of replication
   5354..6214    -  CDS            AmpR: β-lactamase; bla; confers resistance to ampicillin, carbenicillin, and related antibiotics
   6215..6319    -  promoter       AmpR promoter: bla
>Addgene plasmid #108115 | pSirenRetroQ(puro)-shEgr3 | addgene full sequence | sequence record 262411 | Addgene NGS Result
TGACATTGATTATTGACTAGTTATTAATAGTAATCAATTACGGGGTCATTAGTTCATAGCCCATATATGG
AGTTCCGCGTTACATAACTTACGGTAAATGGCCCGCCTGGCTGACCGCCCAACGACCCCCGCCCATTGAC
GTCAATAATGACGTATGTTCCCATAGTAACGCCAATAGGGACTTTCCATTGACGTCAATGGGTGGAGTAT
TTACGGTAAACTGCCCACTTGGCAGTACATCAAGTGTATCATATGCCAAGTACGCCCCCTATTGACGTCA
ATGACGGTAAATGGCCCGCCTGGCATTATGCCCAGTACATGACCTTATGGGACTTTCCTACTTGGCAGTA
CATCTACGTATTAGTCATCGCTATTACCATGGTGATGCGGTTTTGGCAGTACATCAATGGGCGTGGATAG
CGGTTTGACTCACGGGGATTTCCAAGTCTCCACCCCATTGACGTCAATGGGAGTTTGTTTTGGCACCAAA
ATCAACGGGACTTTCCAAAATGTCGTAACAACTCCGCCCCATTGACGCAAATGGGCGGTAGGCGTGTACG
GTGGGAGGTCTATATAAGCAGAGCTCAATAAAAGAGCCCACAACCCCTCACTCGGCGCGCCAGTCTTCCG
ATAGACTGCGTCGCCCGGGTACCCGTATTCCCAATAAAGCCTCTTGCTGTTTGCATCCGAATCGTGGTCT
CGCTGTTCCTTGGGAGGGTCTCCTCTGAGTGATTGACTACCCACGACGGGGGTCTTTCATTTGGGGGCTC
GTCCGGGATTTGGAGACCCCTGCCCAGGGACCACCGACCCACCACCGGGAGGTAAGCTGGCCAGCAACTT
ATCTGTGTCTGTCCGATTGTCTAGTGTCTATGTTTGATGTTATGCGCCTGCGTCTGTACTAGTTAGCTAA
CTAGCTCTGTATCTGGCGGACCCGTGGTGGAACTGACGAGTTCTGAACACCCGGCCGCAACCCTGGGAGA
CGTCCCAGGGACTTTGGGGGCCGTTTTTGTGGCCCGACCTGAGGAAGGGAGTCGATGTGGAATCCGACCC
CGTCAGGATATGTGGTTCTGGTAGGAGACGAGAACCTAAAACAGTTCCCGCCTCCGTCTGAATTTTTGCT
TTCGGTTTGGAACCGAAGCCGCGCGTCTTGTCTGCTGCAGCGCTGCAGCATCGTTCTGTGTTGTCTCTGT
CTGACTGTGTTTCTGTATTTGTCTGAAAATTAGGGCCAGACTGTTACCACTCCCTTAAGTTTGACCTTAG
GTCACTGGAAAGATGTCGAGCGGATCGCTCACAACCAGTCGGTAGATGTCAAGAAGAGACGTTGGGTTAC
CTTCTGCTCTGCAGAATGGCCAACCTTTAACGTCGGATGGCCGCGAGACGGCACCTTTAACCGAGACCTC
ATCACCCAGGTTAAGATCAAGGTCTTTTCACCTGGCCCGCATGGACACCCAGACCAGGTCCCCTACATCG
TGACCTGGGAAGCCTTGGCTTTTGACCCCCCTCCCTGGGTCAAGCCCTTTGTACACCCTAAGCCTCCGCC
TCCTCTTCCTCCATCCGCCCCGTCTCTCCCCCTTGAACCTCCTCGTTCGACCCCGCCTCGATCCTCCCTT
TATCCAGCCCTCACTCCTTCTCTAGGCGCCGGAATTGAAGATCTGGGCAGGAAGAGGGCCTATTTCCCAT
GATTCCTTCATATTTGCATATACGATACAAGGCTGTTAGAGAGATAATTAGAATTAATTTGACTGTAAAC
ACAAAGATATTAGTACAAAATACGTGACGTAGAAAGTAATAATTTCTTGGGTAGTTTGCAGTTTTAAAAT
TATGTTTTAAAATGGACTATCATATGCTTACCGTAACTTGAAAGTATTTCGATTTCTTGGCTTTATATAT
CTTGTGGAAAGGACGAGGATCCAATCAATTGCCTGACAATCTTCAAGAGAGATTGTCAGGCAATTGATTT
TTTTTACGCGTGAATTCTACCGGGTAGGGGAGGCGCTTTTCCCAAGGCAGTCTGGAGCATGCGCTTTAGC
AGCCCCGCTGGGCACTTGGCGCTACACAAGTGGCCTCTGGCCTCGCACACATTCCACATCCACCGGTAGG
CGCCAACCGGCTCCGTTCTTTGGTGGCCCCTTCGCGCCACCTTCTACTCCTCCCCTAGTCAGGAAGTTCC
CCCCCGCCCCGCAGCTCGCGTCGTGCAGGACGTGACAAATGGAAGTAGCACGTCTCACTAGTCTCGTGCA
GATGGACAGCACCGCTGAGCAATGGAAGCGGGTAGGCCTTTGGGGCAGCGGCCAATAGCAGCTTTGCTCC
TTCGCTTTCTGGGCTCAGAGGCTGGGAAGGGGTGGGTCCGGGGGCGGGCTCAGGGGCGGGCTCAGGGGCG
GGGCGGGCGCCCGAAGGTCCTCCGGAGGCCCGGCATTCTGCACGCTTCAAAAGCGCACGTCTGCCGCGCT
GTTCTCCTCTTCCTCATCTCCGGGCCTTTCGACCTGCAGCCCAAGCTTACCATGACCGAGTACAAGCCCA
CGGTGCGCCTCGCCACCCGCGACGACGTCCCCAGGGCCGTACGCACCCTCGCCGCCGCGTTCGCCGACTA
CCCCGCCACGCGCCACACCGTCGATCCGGACCGCCACATCGAGCGGGTCACCGAGCTGCAAGAACTCTTC
CTCACGCGCGTCGGGCTCGACATCGGCAAGGTGTGGGTCGCGGACGACGGCGCCGCGGTGGCGGTCTGGA
CCACGCCGGAGAGCGTCGAAGCGGGGGCGGTGTTCGCCGAGATCGGCCCGCGCATGGCCGAGTTGAGCGG
TTCCCGGCTGGCCGCGCAGCAACAGATGGAAGGCCTCCTGGCGCCGCACCGGCCCAAGGAGCCCGCGTGG
TTCCTGGCCACCGTCGGCGTCTCGCCCGACCACCAGGGCAAGGGTCTGGGCAGCGCCGTCGTGCTCCCCG
GAGTGGAGGCGGCCGAGCGCGCCGGGGTGCCCGCCTTCCTGGAGACCTCCGCGCCCCGCAACCTCCCCTT
CTACGAGCGGCTCGGCTTCACCGTCACCGCCGACGTCGAGGTGCCCGAAGGACCGCGCACCTGGTGCATG
ACCCGCAAGCCCGGTGCCTGACGCCCGCCCCACGACCCGCAGCGCCCGACCGAAAGGAGCGCACGACCCC
ATGCATCGGCGTCTCGAGATATCAGTGGTCCAGGCTCTAGTTTTGACTCAACAATATCACCAGCTGAAGC
CTATAGAGTACGAGCCATAGATAAAATAAAAGATTTTATTTAGTCTCCAGAAAAAGGGGGGAATGAAAGA
CCCCACCTGTAGGTTTGGCAAGCTAGCTTAAGTAACGCCATTTTGCAAGGCATGGAAAAATACATAACTG
AGAATAGAGAAGTTCAGATCAAGGTCAGGAACAGATGGAACAGGGTCGACCCTAGAGAACCATCAGATGT
TTCCAGGGTGCCCCAAGGACCTGAAATGACCCTGTGCCTTATTTGAACTAACCAATCAGTTCGCTTCTCG
CTTCTGTTCGCGCGCTTCTGCTCCCCGAGCTCAATAAAAGAGCCCACAACCCCTCACTCGGGGCGCCAGT
CCTCCGATTGACTGAGTCGCCCGGGTACCCGTGTATCCAATAAACCCTCTTGCAGTTGCATCCGACTTGT
GGTCTCGCTGTTCCTTGGGAGGGTCTCCTCTGAGTGATTGACTACCCGTCAGCGGGGGTCTTTCATTTGG
GGGCTCGTCCGGGATCGGGAGACCCCTGCCCAGGGACCACCGACCCACCACCGGGAGGTAAGCTGGCTGC
CTCGCGCGTTTCGGTGATGACGGTGAAAACCTCTGACACATGCAGCTCCCGGAGACGGTCACAGCTTGTC
TGTAAGCGGATGCCGGGAGCAGACAAGCCCGTCAGGGCGCGTCAGCGGGTGTTGGCGGGTGTCGGGGCGC
AGCCATGACCCAGTCACGTAGCGATAGCGGAGTGTAGATCCGGCTGTGGAATGTGTGTCAGTTAGGGTGT
GGAAAGTCCCCAGGCTCCCCAGCAGGCAGAAGTATGCAAAGCATGCATCTCAATTAGTCAGCAACCAGGT
GTGGAAAGTCCCCAGGCTCCCCAGCAGGCAGAAGTATGCAAAGCATGCATCTCAATTAGTCAGCAACCAT
AGTCCCGCCCCTAACTCCGCCCATCCCGCCCCTAACTCCGCCCAGTTCCGCCCATTCTCCGCCCCATGGC
TGACTAATTTTTTTTATTTATGCAGAGGCCGAGGCCGCCTCGGCCTCTGAGCTATTCCAGAAGTAGTGAG
GAGGCTTTTTTGGAGGCCTAGGCTTTTGCAAAAAGCTTACTGGCTTAACTATGCGGCATCAGAGCAGATT
GTACTGAGAGTGCACCATATGCGGTGTGAAATACCGCACAGATGCGTAAGGAGAAAATACCGCATCAGGC
GCTCTTCCGCTTCCTCGCTCACTGACTCGCTGCGCTCGGTCGTTCGGCTGCGGCGAGCGGTATCAGCTCA
CTCAAAGGCGGTAATACGGTTATCCACAGAATCAGGGGATAACGCAGGAAAGAACATGTGAGCAAAAGGC
CAGCAAAAGGCCAGGAACCGTAAAAAGGCCGCGTTGCTGGCGTTTTTCCATAGGCTCCGCCCCCCTGACG
AGCATCACAAAAATCGACGCTCAAGTCAGAGGTGGCGAAACCCGACAGGACTATAAAGATACCAGGCGTT
TCCCCCTGGAAGCTCCCTCGTGCGCTCTCCTGTTCCGACCCTGCCGCTTACCGGATACCTGTCCGCCTTT
CTCCCTTCGGGAAGCGTGGCGCTTTCTCATAGCTCACGCTGTAGGTATCTCAGTTCGGTGTAGGTCGTTC
GCTCCAAGCTGGGCTGTGTGCACGAACCCCCCGTTCAGCCCGACCGCTGCGCCTTATCCGGTAACTATCG
TCTTGAGTCCAACCCGGTAAGACACGACTTATCGCCACTGGCAGCAGCCACTGGTAACAGGATTAGCAGA
GCGAGGTATGTAGGCGGTGCTACAGAGTTCTTGAAGTGGTGGCCTAACTACGGCTACACTAGAAGGACAG
TATTTGGTATCTGCGCTCTGCTGAAGCCAGTTACCTTCGGAAAAAGAGTTGGTAGCTCTTGATCCGGCAA
ACAAACCACCGCTGGTAGCGGTGGTTTTTTTGTTTGCAAGCAGCAGATTACGCGCAGAAAAAAAGGATCT
CAAGAAGATCCTTTGATCTTTTCTACGGGGTCTGACGCTCAGTGGAACGAAAACTCACGTTAAGGGATTT
TGGTCATGAGATTATCAAAAAGGATCTTCACCTAGATCCTTTTAAATTAAAAATGAAGTTTTAAATCAAT
CTAAAGTATATATGAGTAAACTTGGTCTGACAGTTACCAATGCTTAATCAGTGAGGCACCTATCTCAGCG
ATCTGTCTATTTCGTTCATCCATAGTTGCCTGACTCCCCGTCGTGTAGATAACTACGATACGGGAGGGCT
TACCATCTGGCCCCAGTGCTGCAATGATACCGCGAGACCCACGCTCACCGGCTCCAGATTTATCAGCAAT
AAACCAGCCAGCCGGAAGGGCCGAGCGCAGAAGTGGTCCTGCAACTTTATCCGCCTCCATCCAGTCTATT
AATTGTTGCCGGGAAGCTAGAGTAAGTAGTTCGCCAGTTAATAGTTTGCGCAACGTTGTTGCCATTGCTG
CAGGCATCGTGGTGTCACGCTCGTCGTTTGGTATGGCTTCATTCAGCTCCGGTTCCCAACGATCAAGGCG
AGTTACATGATCCCCCATGTTGTGCAAAAAAGCGGTTAGCTCCTTCGGTCCTCCGATCGTTGTCAGAAGT
AAGTTGGCCGCAGTGTTATCACTCATGGTTATGGCAGCACTGCATAATTCTCTTACTGTCATGCCATCCG
TAAGATGCTTTTCTGTGACTGGTGAGTACTCAACCAAGTCATTCTGAGAATAGTGTATGCGGCGACCGAG
TTGCTCTTGCCCGGCGTCAACACGGGATAATACCGCGCCACATAGCAGAACTTTAAAAGTGCTCATCATT
GGAAAACGTTCTTCGGGGCGAAAACTCTCAAGGATCTTACCGCTGTTGAGATCCAGTTCGATGTAACCCA
CTCGTGCACCCAACTGATCTTCAGCATCTTTTACTTTCACCAGCGTTTCTGGGTGAGCAAAAACAGGAAG
GCAAAATGCCGCAAAAAAGGGAATAAGGGCGACACGGAAATGTTGAATACTCATACTCTTCCTTTTTCAA
TATTATTGAAGCATTTATCAGGGTTATTGTCTCATGAGCGGATACATATTTGAATGTATTTAGAAAAATA
AACAAATAGGGGTTCCGCGCACATTTCCCCGAAAAGTGCCACCTGACGTCTAAGAAACCATTATTATCAT
GACATTAACCTATAAAAATAGGCGTATCACGAGGCCCTTTCGTCTTCAAGAATTAGCTTGGCCATTGCAT
ACGTTGTATCCATATCATAATATGTACATTTATATTGGCTCATGTCCAACATTACCGCCATGT
