>Addgene plasmid #108115 | pSirenRetroQ(puro)-shEgr3 | depositor partial sequence | sequence record 204186 | U6-fwd
GGAGATTCATTGCATATACGATACAAGGCTGTTAGAGAGATAATTAGAATTAATTTGACTGTAAACACAA
AGATATTAGTACAAAATACGTGACGTAGAAAGTAATAATTTCTTGGGTAGTTTGCAGTTTTAAAATTATG
TTTTAAAATGGACTATCATATGCTTACCGTAACTTGAAAGTATTTCGATTTCTTGGCTTTATATATCTTG
TGGAAAGGACGAGGATCCAATCAATTGCCTGACAATCTTCAAGAGAGATTGTCAGGCAATTGATTTTTTT
TACGCGTGAATTCTACCGGGTAGGGGAGGCGCTTTTCCCAAGGCAGTCTGGAGCATGCGCTTTAGCAGCC
CCGCTGGGCACTTGGCGCTACACAAGTGGCCTCTGGCCTCGCACACATTCCACATCCACCGGTAGGCGCC
AACCGGCTCCGTTCTTTGGTGGCCCCTTCGCGCCACCTTCTACTCCTCCCCTAGTCAGGAAGTTCCCCCC
CGCCCCGCAGCTCGCGTCGTGCAGGACGTGACAAATGGAAGTAGCACGTCTCACTAGTCTCGTGCAGATG
GACAGCACCGCTGAGCAATGGAAGCGGGTAGGCCTTTGGGGCAGCGGCCAATAGCAGCTTTGCTCCTTCG
CTTTCTGGGCTCAGAGGCTGGGAAGGGGTGGGTCCGGGGGCGGGCTCAGGGGCGGGCTCAGGGGCGGGGC
GGGCGCCCGAAGGTCCTCCGGAGGCCCGGCATTCTGCACGCTTCAAAAGCGCACGTCTGCCGCGCTGTTC
TCCTCTTCCTCATCTCCGGGCCTTTCGACCTGCAGCCCAAGCTTACCATGACCGAGTACAAGCCCACGGT
GCGCCTCGCCACCCGCGACGACGTCCCCAGGGCCGTACGCACCCTCGCCGCCGCGTTCGCCGACTACCCC
GCCACGCGCCACACCGTCGATCCGGACCGCCACATCGAGCGGGTCACCGAGCTGCAAGAACTCTTCCTCA
CGCGCGTCGGGCTCGACATCGGCAAGGTGTGGGTCGCGG
